Addgene plasmid #122026: RFP-(SUMO)10-(SIM)6
Purpose: Mammalian expression plasmid for multivalent scaffold of (SUMO)10-(SIM)6 biomolecular condensates to recruit SIM-containing client proteins.
Depositing lab: Michael Rosen. Depositing organization: University of Texas Southwestern Medical Center. Publication: Compositional Control of Phase-Separated Cellular Bodies. Banani SF, Rice AM, Peeples WB, Lin Y, Jain S, Parker R, Rosen MK. Cell. 2016 Jul 28;166(3):651-663. doi: 10.1016/j.cell.2016.06.010. Epub 2016 Jun 30. PubMed 27374333.
Backbone
  Vector backbone: pC1-mCherry
  Backbone manufacturer: Clontech
  Backbone size w/o insert (bp): 4722
  Total vector size (bp): 8457
  Modifications to backbone: unknown
  Vector type: Mammalian Expression
  Selectable markers: Neomycin (select with G418)
Growth in bacteria
  Bacterial resistance: Kanamycin, 50 μg/mL
  Growth temperature: 37°C
  Growth strain: DH5alpha
  Copy number: High Copy
Gene/Insert
  Gene/Insert name: 10 copies of human SUMO3 and 6 repeats of human SUMO interactive motif (SIM) from PIASx separated by (GGS)4 linker
  Species: H. sapiens (human)
  Insert size (bp): 3780
  Entrez Gene: SUMO3 (a.k.a. SMT3A, SMT3H1, SUMO-3, Smt3B); PIAS2 (a.k.a. ARIP3, DIP, MIZ1, PIASX, SIZ2, ZMIZ4)
  Promoter: CMV
  Tag / fusion protein: mCherry (N terminal on backbone)
  Cloning method: Restriction Enzyme; 5′ cloning site BspE1 (not destroyed); 3′ cloning site Sal1 (not destroyed)
  Sequencing primers: 5′ CCCCGTAATGCAGAAGAAGA; 3′ TGTGGGAGGTTTTTTAAAGCAAG
Terms and licenses: Academic/Nonprofit Terms; Industry Terms: Not Available to Industry
How to cite: RFP-(SUMO)10-(SIM)6 was a gift from Michael Rosen (Addgene plasmid # 122026 ; http://n2t.net/addgene:122026 ; RRID:Addgene_122026)
