[The description below was written by a language model from this plasmid's Addgene catalogue record and pLannotate feature annotations shown in this document.]
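Description:
RFP-(SUMO)10-(SIM)6 is a mammalian expression plasmid built on the Clontech pC1-mCherry backbone, about 8.5 kb in total. It is propagated in E. coli from a high-copy ColE1/pUC-type origin. A single NeoR/KanR (Tn5 aminoglycoside phosphotransferase) cassette provides both selections. A bacterial promoter upstream of the cassette gives kanamycin resistance in bacteria. An SV40 enhancer/early promoter paired with an HSV TK polyadenylation signal gives G418 selection in mammalian cells. An f1 phage origin is also present, as is usual for this vector family.

The expression unit uses the human CMV immediate-early enhancer and promoter to drive mCherry (the "RFP" of the name), which is fused at the N terminus of the insert. An SV40 poly(A) signal terminates the transcript. The insert of roughly 3.8 kb was cloned between BspEI and SalI sites. It encodes ten tandem copies of human SUMO3 followed by six repeats of the SUMO-interacting motif (SIM) from PIASx (PIAS2), with (GGS)4 linkers separating the modules.

The automated feature table marks only two SUMO-like segments and one Pias2 fragment, matched to bovine, mouse and rat orthologues. This most likely reflects how the annotation tool handles a highly repetitive array and its choice of closest database hits, so it need not contradict the catalogue description. A few other short fragment hits (ble, bGH poly(A), large T antigen) look like backbone remnants or incidental matches.

The multivalent SUMO and SIM modules bind one another, so the fusion protein acts as a scaffold that forms red-fluorescent, phase-separated condensates in cells. With SUMO modules in excess over SIMs, the record states that these bodies are used to recruit SIM-containing client proteins, allowing study of how scaffold stoichiometry controls condensate composition.
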