Features (pLannotate 1.2.2; 17 found; start..end, strand, type, name):
   2468..2737    +  CDS            SUMO2 (fragment): SUMO2_BOVIN - Also known as SMT3B From Bos taurus (Bovine).
   2780..3064    +  CDS            Sumo3 (fragment): SUMO3_MOUSE - Also known as Smt3a From Mus musculus (Mouse).
   3092..3160    +  CDS            Pias2 (fragment): PIAS2_RAT - Also known as Miz1, Piasx. Experimental evidence at protein level: Swiss-Prot protein existence level 1. Functions as an E3-type small ubiquitin-like modifier (SUMO) ligase, stabilizing the interaction between UBE2I and the substrate, and as a SUMO-tethering factor. Plays a crucial role as a transcriptional coregulation in various cellular pathways, including the STAT pathway, the p53 pathway and the steroid hormone signaling pathway. The effects of this transcriptional coregulation, transactivation or silencing may vary depending upon the biological context and PIAS2 isoform studi
   3707..3733    +  misc_feature   MCS (fragment): multiple cloning site
   3750..3834    +  CDS            large T antigen (fragment): large T antigen from SV40 (simian virus 40)
   3857..3978    +  polyA_signal   SV40 poly(A) signal: SV40 polyadenylation signal
   4012..4440    -  rep_origin     f1 ori (sequence partly withheld): f1 bacteriophage origin of replication; arrow indicates direction of (+) strand synthesis
   4467..4571    +  promoter       AmpR promoter: bla
   4573..4930    +  promoter       SV40 promoter: SV40 enhancer and early promoter
   4965..5759    +  CDS            NeoR/KanR: aminoglycoside phosphotransferase from Tn5; aph(3')-II (or nptII); confers resistance to neomycin, kanamycin, and G418 (Geneticin®)
   5780..5932    +  CDS            ble (fragment): BLE_KLEPN - Experimental evidence at protein level: Swiss-Prot protein existence level 1. Binding protein with a strong affinity to the bleomycin family of antibiotics. Binds to CL990; an antimitotic-antibiotic compound. From Klebsiella pneumoniae.
   5991..6038    +  polyA_signal   HSV TK poly(A) signal: herpes simplex virus thymidine kinase polyadenylation signal (Cole and Stacy, 1985)
   6129..6145    -  polyA_signal   bGH poly(A) signal (fragment): bovine growth hormone polyadenylation signal
   6367..6955    +  rep_origin     ori: high-copy-number ColE1/pMB1/pBR322/pUC origin of replication
   7130..7433    +  enhancer       CMV enhancer: human cytomegalovirus immediate early enhancer
   7434..7637    +  promoter       CMV promoter: human cytomegalovirus (CMV) immediate early promoter
   7682..8389    +  CDS            mCherry: mCherry is a basic (constitutively fluorescent) red fluorescent protein published in 2004, derived from Discosoma sp.. It is reported to be a very rapidly-maturing monomer with low acid sensitivity.
>Addgene plasmid #122026 | RFP-(SUMO)10-(SIM)6 | addgene full sequence | sequence record 255492 | Addgene NGS Result
GAAAACCGAGAATGACCACATTAACTTGAAGGTTGCTGGACAGGATGGGTCCGTGGTTCAGTTCAAAATT
AAACGCCACACACCGTTGTCGAAACTGATGAAAGCGTACTGCGAACGCCAGGGTCTTTCTATGCGTCAGA
TTCGCTTCCGCTTTGATGGTCAACCGATTAATGAAACGGACACGCCGGCACAGCTGGAGATGGAGGATGA
AGACACTATCGACGTATTTCAGCAGCAGACCGTCGTAGGGGGCTCCGGCGGAAGCGGGGGGTCGGGAGGT
TCCATGAGCGAAGAGAAACCAAAAGAAGGAGTTAAAACCGAAAACGACCATATCAACCTGAAGGTCGCCG
GTCAGGACGGCTCAGTCGTGCAGTTCAAGATTAAACGTCATACCCCATTAAGTAAGCTGATGAAGGCGTA
TTGTGAGCGCCAAGGCTTGTCGATGCGCCAGATTCGTTTTCGCTTTGATGGTCAGCCAATCAACGAAACC
GACACCCCGGCGCAGCTGGAAATGGAAGATGAAGATACCATCGATGTGTTCCAACAGCAAACGGTTGTTG
GCGGAAGCGGCGGGAGCGGTGGTAGCGGGGGTTCTATGTCCGAAGAAAAACCGAAAGAGGGTGTGAAGAC
TGAAAACGACCACATTAATCTGAAGGTGGCGGGCCAGGACGGTTCCGTTGTTCAGTTTAAAATCAAACGT
CACACCCCGCTGTCGAAACTGATGAAAGCCTATTGCGAACGTCAAGGGCTGAGCATGCGTCAAATTCGTT
TTCGCTTTGATGGTCAGCCAATCAACGAAACCGATACACCGGCGCAGCTGGAGATGGAAGACGAGGACAC
CATTGACGTCTTCCAGCAACAAACTGTAGTGGGTGGCTCCGGTGGCTCTGGTGGGTCTGGTGGCTCGATG
AGTGAGGAAAAACCCAAAGAAGGCGTCAAGACTGAGAACGATCATATTAACCTGAAAGTCGCGGGTCAAG
ATGGTTCAGTGGTGCAGTTCAAAATTAAACGCCACACCCCGCTGTCAAAGCTGATGAAAGCCTATTGTGA
GCGTCAAGGTCTGTCGATGCGCCAGATCCGCTTTCGCTTTGATGGTCAGCCAATCAACGAGACAGACACT
CCGGCACAACTGGAGATGGAAGATGAAGACACCATCGATGTTTTTCAACAGCAGACCGTGGTGGGAGGGA
GCGGCGGTAGCGGGGGATCAGGTGGTAGTATGTCTGAGGAAAAGCCGAAGGAAGGGGTAAAGACCGAAAA
TGATCACATTAATCTGAAAGTTGCGGGCCAAGATGGTAGTGTAGTGCAATTTAAAATCAAGCGTCACACC
CCGTTATCTAAACTGATGAAAGCATATTGCGAACGCCAAGGCCTGTCTATGCGCCAGATTCGCTTTCGCT
TTGACGGGCAACCAATTAATGAAACGGACACCCCGGCACAACTGGAAATGGAAGACGAGGATACTATTGA
CGTGTTTCAGCAACAGACAGTGGTCGGCGGCTCCGGTGGATCAGGTGGGAGTGGAGGGTCTATGTCAGAA
GAGAAGCCTAAGGAGGGCGTGAAAACCGAGAATGACCACATTAACTTGAAGGTTGCTGGACAGGATGGGT
CCGTGGTTCAGTTCAAAATTAAACGCCACACACCGTTGTCGAAACTGATGAAAGCGTACTGCGAACGCCA
GGGTCTTTCTATGCGTCAGATTCGCTTCCGCTTTGATGGTCAACCGATTAATGAAACGGACACGCCGGCA
CAGCTGGAGATGGAGGATGAAGACACTATCGACGTATTTCAGCAGCAGACCGTCGTAGGGGGCTCCGGCG
GAAGCGGGGGGTCGGGAGGTTCCATGAGCGAAGAGAAACCAAAAGAAGGAGTTAAAACCGAAAACGACCA
TATCAACCTGAAGGTCGCCGGTCAGGACGGCTCAGTCGTGCAGTTCAAGATTAAACGTCATACCCCATTA
AGTAAGCTGATGAAGGCGTATTGTGAGCGCCAAGGCTTGTCGATGCGCCAGATTCGTTTTCGCTTTGATG
GTCAGCCAATCAACGAAACCGACACCCCGGCGCAGCTGGAAATGGAAGATGAAGATACCATCGATGTGTT
CCAACAGCAAACGGTTGTTGGCGGAAGCGGCGGGAGCGGTGGTAGCGGGGGTTCTATGTCCGAAGAAAAA
CCGAAAGAGGGTGTGAAGACTGAAAACGACCACATTAATCTGAAGGTGGCGGGCCAGGACGGTTCCGTTG
TTCAGTTTAAAATCAAACGTCACACCCCGCTGTCGAAACTGATGAAAGCCTATTGCGAACGTCAAGGGCT
GAGCATGCGTCAAATTCGTTTTCGCTTTGATGGTCAGCCAATCAACGAAACCGATACACCGGCGCAGCTG
GAGATGGAAGACGAGGACACCATTGACGTCTTCCAGCAACAAACTGTAGTGGGTGGCTCCGGTGGCTCTG
GTGGGTCTGGTGGCTCGATGAGTGAGGAAAAACCCAAAGAAGGCGTCAAGACTGAGAACGATCATATTAA
CCTGAAAGTCGCGGGTCAAGATGGTTCAGTGGTGCAGTTCAAAATTAAACGCCACACCCCGCTGTCAAAG
CTGATGAAAGCCTATTGTGAGCGTCAAGGTCTGTCGATGCGCCAGATCCGCTTTCGCTTTGATGGTCAGC
CAATCAACGAGACAGACACTCCGGCACAACTGGAGATGGAAGATGAAGACACCATCGATGTTTTTCAACA
GCAGACCGTGGTGGGAGGGAGCGGCGGTAGCGGGGGATCAGGTGGTAGTATGTCTGAGGAAAAGCCGAAG
GAAGGGGTAAAGACCGAAAATGATCACATTAATCTGAAAGTTGCGGGCCAAGATGGTAGTGTAGTGCAAT
TTAAAATCAAGCGTCACACCCCGTTATCTAAACTGATGAAAGCATATTGCGAACGCCAAGGCCTGTCTAT
GCGCCAGATTCGCTTTCGCTTTGACGGGCAACCAATTAATGAAACGGACACCCCGGCACAACTGGAAATG
GAAGACGAGGATACTATTGACGTGTTTCAGCAACAGACAGTGGTCGGCGGCTCCGGTGGATCAGGTGGCT
CTGGTGGGAGCAAAGTAGATGTGATCGACTTGACCATCGAAAGCAGCAGCGACGAAGAAGAAGATCCGCC
TGCCAAACGCGGCGGTAGCGGTGGCTCCGGTGGCTCTGGTGGGAGCAAAGTAGATGTGATCGACTTGACC
ATCGAAAGCAGCAGCGACGAAGAAGAAGATCCGCCTGCCAAACGCGGCGGTAGCGGTGGCTCTGGCGGGA
GCGGCGGCTCGAAAGTTGATGTCATTGACCTTACAATTGAATCTTCGAGCGATGAAGAGGAAGATCCTCC
AGCGAAACGTGGCGGCTCGGGAGGTTCGGGCGGCAGCGGCGGAAGCAAAGTCGATGTAATTGACTTAACG
ATCGAATCTAGCAGCGATGAAGAAGAAGATCCACCGGCTAAACGTGGGGGCTCAGGGGGTTCTGGCGGTT
CAGGCGGCAGTAAAGTTGACGTGATTGACCTCACCATCGAAAGCAGTAGCGACGAGGAAGAAGATCCACC
AGCAAAACGCGGAGGGAGCGGGGGCAGCGGCGGCAGCGGCGGATCTAAAGTGGACGTTATCGATCTGACG
ATCGAAAGCAGTAGCGATGAGGAAGAGGACCCGCCGGCGAAACGGGGCGGCTCGGGGGGATCTTAGGTCG
ACGGTACCGCGGGCCCGGGATCCACCGGATCTAGATAACTGATCATAATCAGCCATACCACATTTGTAGA
GGTTTTACTTGCTTTAAAAAACCTCCCACACCTCCCCCTGAACCTGAAACATAAAATGAATGCAATTGTT
GTTGTTAACTTGTTTATTGCAGCTTATAATGGTTACAAATAAAGCAATAGCATCACAAATTTCACAAATA
AAGCATTTTTTTCACTGCATTCTAGTTGTGGTTTGTCCAAACTCATCAATGTATCTTAAGGCGTAAATTG
TAAGCGTTAATATTTTGTTAAAATTCGCGTTAAATTTTTGTTAAATCAGCTCATTTTTTAACCAATAGGC
CGAAATCGGCAAAATCCCTTATAAATCAAAAGAATAGACCGAGATAGGGT
[37 nt withheld, positions 4111-4147]
AAAGAACGTGGACTCCAACGTCAAAGG
[49 nt withheld, positions 4175-4223]
T
[91 nt withheld, positions 4225-4315]
G
[124 nt withheld, positions 4317-4440]
CAGGTGGCACTTTTCGGGGAAATGTGCGCGGAACCCCTATTTGTTTATTTTTCTAAATACATTCAAATAT
GTATCCGCTCATGAGACAATAACCCTGATAAATGCTTCAATAATATTGAAAAAGGAAGAGTCCTGAGGCG
GAAAGAACCAGCTGTGGAATGTGTGTCAGTTAGGGTGTGGAAAGTCCCCAGGCTCCCCAGCAGGCAGAAG
TATGCAAAGCATGCATCTCAATTAGTCAGCAACCAGGTGTGGAAAGTCCCCAGGCTCCCCAGCAGGCAGA
AGTATGCAAAGCATGCATCTCAATTAGTCAGCAACCATAGTCCCGCCCCTAACTCCGCCCATCCCGCCCC
TAACTCCGCCCAGTTCCGCCCATTCTCCGCCCCATGGCTGACTAATTTTTTTTATTTATGCAGAGGCCGA
GGCCGCCTCGGCCTCTGAGCTATTCCAGAAGTAGTGAGGAGGCTTTTTTGGAGGCCTAGGCTTTTGCAAA
GATCGATCAAGAGACAGGATGAGGATCGTTTCGCATGATTGAACAAGATGGATTGCACGCAGGTTCTCCG
GCCGCTTGGGTGGAGAGGCTATTCGGCTATGACTGGGCACAACAGACAATCGGCTGCTCTGATGCCGCCG
TGTTCCGGCTGTCAGCGCAGGGGCGCCCGGTTCTTTTTGTCAAGACCGACCTGTCCGGTGCCCTGAATGA
ACTGCAAGACGAGGCAGCGCGGCTATCGTGGCTGGCCACGACGGGCGTTCCTTGCGCAGCTGTGCTCGAC
GTTGTCACTGAAGCGGGAAGGGACTGGCTGCTATTGGGCGAAGTGCCGGGGCAGGATCTCCTGTCATCTC
ACCTTGCTCCTGCCGAGAAAGTATCCATCATGGCTGATGCAATGCGGCGGCTGCATACGCTTGATCCGGC
TACCTGCCCATTCGACCACCAAGCGAAACATCGCATCGAGCGAGCACGTACTCGGATGGAAGCCGGTCTT
GTCGATCAGGATGATCTGGACGAAGAGCATCAGGGGCTCGCGCCAGCCGAACTGTTCGCCAGGCTCAAGG
CGAGCATGCCCGACGGCGAGGATCTCGTCGTGACCCATGGCGATGCCTGCTTGCCGAATATCATGGTGGA
AAATGGCCGCTTTTCTGGATTCATCGACTGTGGCCGGCTGGGTGTGGCGGACCGCTATCAGGACATAGCG
TTGGCTACCCGTGATATTGCTGAAGAGCTTGGCGGCGAATGGGCTGACCGCTTCCTCGTGCTTTACGGTA
TCGCCGCTCCCGATTCGCAGCGCATCGCCTTCTATCGCCTTCTTGACGAGTTCTTCTGAGCGGGACTCTG
GGGTTCGAAATGACCGACCAAGCGACGCCCAACCTGCCATCACGAGATTTCGATTCCACCGCCGCCTTCT
ATGAAAGGTTGGGCTTCGGAATCGTTTTCCGGGACGCCGGCTGGATGATCCTCCAGCGCGGGGATCTCAT
GCTGGAGTTCTTCGCCCACCCTAGGGGGAGGCTAACTGAAACACGGAAGGAGACAATACCGGAAGGAACC
CGCGCTATGACGGCAATAAAAAGACAGAATAAAACGCACGGTGTTGGGTCGTTTGTTCATAAACGCGGGG
TTCGGTCCCAGGGCTGGCACTCTGTCGATACCCCACCGAGACCCCATTGGGGCCAATACGCCCGCGTTTC
TTCCTTTTCCCCACCCCACCCCCCAAGTTCGGGTGAAGGCCCAGGGCTCGCAGCCAACGTCGGGGCGGCA
GGCCCTGCCATAGCCTCAGGTTACTCATATATACTTTAGATTGATTTAAAACTTCATTTTTAATTTAAAA
GGATCTAGGTGAAGATCCTTTTTGATAATCTCATGACCAAAATCCCTTAACGTGAGTTTTCGTTCCACTG
AGCGTCAGACCCCGTAGAAAAGATCAAAGGATCTTCTTGAGATCCTTTTTTTCTGCGCGTAATCTGCTGC
TTGCAAACAAAAAAACCACCGCTACCAGCGGTGGTTTGTTTGCCGGATCAAGAGCTACCAACTCTTTTTC
CGAAGGTAACTGGCTTCAGCAGAGCGCAGATACCAAATACTGTTCTTCTAGTGTAGCCGTAGTTAGGCCA
CCACTTCAAGAACTCTGTATCACCGCCTACATACCTCGCTCTGCTAATCCTGTTACCAGTGGCTGCTGCC
AGTGGCGATAAGTCGTGTCTTACCGGGTTGGACTCAAGACGATAGTTACCGGATAAGGCGCAGCGGTCGG
GCTGAACGGGGGGTTCGTGCACACAGCCCAGCTTGGAGCGAACGACCTACACCGAACTGAGATACCTACA
GCGTGAGCTATGAGAAAGCGCCACGCTTCCCGAAGGGAGAAAGGCGGACAGGTATCCGGTAAGCGGCAGG
GTCGGAACAGGAGAGCGCACGAGGGAGCTTCCAGGGGGAAACGCCTGGTATCTTTATAGTCCTGTCGGGT
TTCGCCACCTCTGACTTGAGCGTCGATTTTTGTGATGCTCGTCAGGGGGGCGGAGCCTATGGAAAAACGC
CAGCAACGCGGCCTTTTTACGGTTCCTGGCCTTTTGCTGGCCTTTTGCTCACATGTTCTTTCCTGCGTTA
TCCCCTGATTCTGTGGATAACCGTATTACCGCCATGCATTAGTTATTAATAGTAATCAATTACGGGGTCA
TTAGTTCATAGCCCATATATGGAGTTCCGCGTTACATAACTTACGGTAAATGGCCCGCCTGGCTGACCGC
CCAACGACCCCCGCCCATTGACGTCAATAATGACGTATGTTCCCATAGTAACGCCAATAGGGACTTTCCA
TTGACGTCAATGGGTGGAGTATTTACGGTAAACTGCCCACTTGGCAGTACATCAAGTGTATCATATGCCA
AGTACGCCCCCTATTGACGTCAATGACGGTAAATGGCCCGCCTGGCATTATGCCCAGTACATGACCTTAT
GGGACTTTCCTACTTGGCAGTACATCTACGTATTAGTCATCGCTATTACCATGGTGATGCGGTTTTGGCA
GTACATCAATGGGCGTGGATAGCGGTTTGACTCACGGGGATTTCCAAGTCTCCACCCCATTGACGTCAAT
GGGAGTTTGTTTTGGCACCAAAATCAACGGGACTTTCCAAAATGTCGTAACAACTCCGCCCCATTGACGC
AAATGGGCGGTAGGCGTGTACGGTGGGAGGTCTATATAAGCAGAGCTGGTTTAGTGAACCGTCAGATCCG
CTAGCGCTACCGGTCGCCACCATGGTGAGCAAGGGCGAGGAGGACAACATGGCCATCATCAAGGAGTTCA
TGCGCTTCAAGGTGCACATGGAGGGCTCCGTGAACGGCCACGAGTTCGAGATCGAGGGCGAGGGCGAGGG
CCGCCCCTACGAGGGCACCCAGACCGCCAAGCTGAAGGTGACCAAGGGCGGCCCCCTGCCCTTCGCCTGG
GACATCCTGTCCCCTCAGTTCATGTACGGCTCCAAGGCCTACGTGAAGCACCCCGCCGACATCCCCGACT
ACTTGAAGCTGTCCTTCCCCGAGGGCTTCAAGTGGGAGCGCGTGATGAACTTCGAGGACGGCGGCGTGGT
GACCGTGACCCAGGACTCCTCCCTGCAGGACGGCGAGTTCATCTACAAGGTGAAGCTGCGCGGCACCAAC
TTCCCCTCCGACGGCCCCGTAATGCAGAAGAAGACCATGGGCTGGGAGGCCTCCTCCGAGCGGATGTACC
CCGAGGACGGCGCCCTGAAGGGCGAGATCAAGCAGAGGCTGAAGCTGAAGGACGGCGGCCACTACGACGC
CGAGGTCAAGACCACCTACAAGGCCAAGAAGCCCGTGCAGCTGCCCGGCGCCTACAACGTCAACATCAAG
CTGGACATCACCTCCCACAACGAGGACTACACCATCGTGGAACAGTACGAGCGCGCCGAGGGCCGCCACT
CCACCGGCGGCATGGACGAGCTGTACAAGTCCGGAGGCTCCGGCGGGAGCGGTGGGAGTGGAGGGTCTAT
GTCAGAAGAGAAGCCTAAGGAGGGCGT
