>Addgene plasmid #122026 | RFP-(SUMO)10-(SIM)6 | depositor partial sequence | sequence record 242681 | insert including restriction sites
TCCGGAGGCTCCGGCGGGAGCGGTGGGAGTGGAGGGTCTATGTCAGAAGAGAAGCCTAAGGAGGGCGTGA
AAACCGAGAATGACCACATTAACTTGAAGGTTGCTGGACAGGATGGGTCCGTGGTTCAGTTCAAAATTAA
ACGCCACACACCGTTGTCGAAACTGATGAAAGCGTACTGCGAACGCCAGGGTCTTTCTATGCGTCAGATT
CGCTTCCGCTTTGATGGTCAACCGATTAATGAAACGGACACGCCGGCACAGCTGGAGATGGAGGATGAAG
ACACTATCGACGTATTTCAGCAGCAGACCGTCGTAGGGGGCTCCGGCGGAAGCGGGGGGTCGGGAGGTTC
CATGAGCGAAGAGAAACCAAAAGAAGGAGTTAAAACCGAAAACGACCATATCAACCTGAAGGTCGCCGGT
CAGGACGGCTCAGTCGTGCAGTTCAAGATTAAACGTCATACCCCATTAAGTAAGCTGATGAAGGCGTATT
GTGAGCGCCAAGGCTTGTCGATGCGCCAGATTCGTTTTCGCTTTGATGGTCAGCCAATCAACGAAACCGA
CACCCCGGCGCAGCTGGAAATGGAAGATGAAGATACCATCGATGTGTTCCAACAGCAAACGGTTGTTGGC
GGAAGCGGCGGGAGCGGTGGTAGCGGGGGTTCTATGTCCGAAGAAAAACCGAAAGAGGGTGTGAAGACTG
AAAACGACCACATTAATCTGAAGGTGGCGGGCCAGGACGGTTCCGTTGTTCAGTTTAAAATCAAACGTCA
CACCCCGCTGTCGAAACTGATGAAAGCCTATTGCGAACGTCAAGGGCTGAGCATGCGTCAAATTCGTTTT
CGCTTTGATGGTCAGCCAATCAACGAAACCGATACACCGGCGCAGCTGGAGATGGAAGACGAGGACACCA
TTGACGTCTTCCAGCAACAAACTGTAGTGGGTGGCTCCGGTGGCTCTGGTGGGTCTGGTGGCTCGATGAG
TGAGGAAAAACCCAAAGAAGGCGTCAAGACTGAGAACGATCATATTAACCTGAAAGTCGCGGGTCAAGAT
GGTTCAGTGGTGCAGTTCAAAATTAAACGCCACACCCCGCTGTCAAAGCTGATGAAAGCCTATTGTGAGC
GTCAAGGTCTGTCGATGCGCCAGATCCGCTTTCGCTTTGATGGTCAGCCAATCAACGAGACAGACACTCC
GGCACAACTGGAGATGGAAGATGAAGACACCATCGATGTTTTTCAACAGCAGACCGTGGTGGGAGGGAGC
GGCGGTAGCGGGGGATCAGGTGGTAGTATGTCTGAGGAAAAGCCGAAGGAAGGGGTAAAGACCGAAAATG
ATCACATTAATCTGAAAGTTGCGGGCCAAGATGGTAGTGTAGTGCAATTTAAAATCAAGCGTCACACCCC
GTTATCTAAACTGATGAAAGCATATTGCGAACGCCAAGGCCTGTCTATGCGCCAGATTCGCTTTCGCTTT
GACGGGCAACCAATTAATGAAACGGACACCCCGGCACAACTGGAAATGGAAGACGAGGATACTATTGACG
TGTTTCAGCAACAGACAGTGGTCGGCGGCTCCGGTGGATCAGGTGGGAGTGGAGGGTCTATGTCAGAAGA
GAAGCCTAAGGAGGGCGTGAAAACCGAGAATGACCACATTAACTTGAAGGTTGCTGGACAGGATGGGTCC
GTGGTTCAGTTCAAAATTAAACGCCACACACCGTTGTCGAAACTGATGAAAGCGTACTGCGAACGCCAGG
GTCTTTCTATGCGTCAGATTCGCTTCCGCTTTGATGGTCAACCGATTAATGAAACGGACACGCCGGCACA
GCTGGAGATGGAGGATGAAGACACTATCGACGTATTTCAGCAGCAGACCGTCGTAGGGGGCTCCGGCGGA
AGCGGGGGGTCGGGAGGTTCCATGAGCGAAGAGAAACCAAAAGAAGGAGTTAAAACCGAAAACGACCATA
TCAACCTGAAGGTCGCCGGTCAGGACGGCTCAGTCGTGCAGTTCAAGATTAAACGTCATACCCCATTAAG
TAAGCTGATGAAGGCGTATTGTGAGCGCCAAGGCTTGTCGATGCGCCAGATTCGTTTTCGCTTTGATGGT
CAGCCAATCAACGAAACCGACACCCCGGCGCAGCTGGAAATGGAAGATGAAGATACCATCGATGTGTTCC
AACAGCAAACGGTTGTTGGCGGAAGCGGCGGGAGCGGTGGTAGCGGGGGTTCTATGTCCGAAGAAAAACC
GAAAGAGGGTGTGAAGACTGAAAACGACCACATTAATCTGAAGGTGGCGGGCCAGGACGGTTCCGTTGTT
CAGTTTAAAATCAAACGTCACACCCCGCTGTCGAAACTGATGAAAGCCTATTGCGAACGTCAAGGGCTGA
GCATGCGTCAAATTCGTTTTCGCTTTGATGGTCAGCCAATCAACGAAACCGATACACCGGCGCAGCTGGA
GATGGAAGACGAGGACACCATTGACGTCTTCCAGCAACAAACTGTAGTGGGTGGCTCCGGTGGCTCTGGT
GGGTCTGGTGGCTCGATGAGTGAGGAAAAACCCAAAGAAGGCGTCAAGACTGAGAACGATCATATTAACC
TGAAAGTCGCGGGTCAAGATGGTTCAGTGGTGCAGTTCAAAATTAAACGCCACACCCCGCTGTCAAAGCT
GATGAAAGCCTATTGTGAGCGTCAAGGTCTGTCGATGCGCCAGATCCGCTTTCGCTTTGATGGTCAGCCA
ATCAACGAGACAGACACTCCGGCACAACTGGAGATGGAAGATGAAGACACCATCGATGTTTTTCAACAGC
AGACCGTGGTGGGAGGGAGCGGCGGTAGCGGGGGATCAGGTGGTAGTATGTCTGAGGAAAAGCCGAAGGA
AGGGGTAAAGACCGAAAATGATCACATTAATCTGAAAGTTGCGGGCCAAGATGGTAGTGTAGTGCAATTT
AAAATCAAGCGTCACACCCCGTTATCTAAACTGATGAAAGCATATTGCGAACGCCAAGGCCTGTCTATGC
GCCAGATTCGCTTTCGCTTTGACGGGCAACCAATTAATGAAACGGACACCCCGGCACAACTGGAAATGGA
AGACGAGGATACTATTGACGTGTTTCAGCAACAGACAGTGGTCGGCGGCTCCGGTGGATCAGGTGGCTCT
GGTGGGAGCAAAGTAGATGTGATCGACTTGACCATCGAAAGCAGCAGCGACGAAGAAGAAGATCCGCCTG
CCAAACGCGGCGGTAGCGGTGGCTCTGGTGGCTCTGGTGGGAGCAAAGTAGATGTGATCGACTTGACCAT
CGAAAGCAGCAGCGACGAAGAAGAAGATCCGCCTGCCAAACGCGGCGGTAGCGGTGGCTCTGGCGGGAGC
GGCGGCTCGAAAGTTGATGTCATTGACCTTACAATTGAATCTTCGAGCGATGAAGAGGAAGATCCTCCAG
CGAAACGTGGCGGCTCGGGAGGTTCGGGCGGCAGCGGCGGAAGCAAAGTCGATGTAATTGACTTAACGAT
CGAATCTAGCAGCGATGAAGAAGAAGATCCACCGGCTAAACGTGGGGGCTCAGGGGGTTCTGGCGGTTCA
GGCGGCAGTAAAGTTGACGTGATTGACCTCACCATCGAAAGCAGTAGCGACGAGGAAGAAGATCCACCAG
CAAAACGCGGAGGGAGCGGGGGCAGCGGCGGCAGCGGCGGATCTAAAGTGGACGTTATCGATCTGACGAT
CGAAAGCAGTAGCGATGAGGAAGAGGACCCGCCGGCGAAACGGGGCGGCTCGGGGGGCTCATAGGTCGAC
